>Addgene plasmid #12216 | pGEX-Pak1 83-149 | addgene partial sequence | sequence record 18846 | 12216 with pGEX5'
AATCGGATCTGGTTCCGCGTGGATCCCATACAATTCATGTTGGTTTTGATGCTGTCACAGGGGAGTTTAC
GGGGATGCCAGAACAGTGGGCCCGCTTGCTTCAAACATCAAATATCACCAAGTCAGAGCAGAAGAAAAAC
CCACAGGCTGTTCTGGATGTGTTGGAATTTTATAACTCCAAGAAGACCTCCAATAGTCAGAAGTACATGA
GTTTTACAGATAAGTCAGAATTCCCGGGTCGACTCGAGCGGCCGCATCGTGACTGACTGACGATCTGCCT
CGCGCGTTTCGGTGATGACGGTGAAAACCTCTGACACATGCAGCTCCCGGAGACGGTCACAGCTTGTCTG
TAAGCGGATGCCGGGAGCAGACAAGCCCGTCAGGGCGCGTCAGCGGGTGTTGGCGGGTGTCGGGGCGCAG
CCATGACCCAGTCACGTAGCGATAGCGGAGTGTATAATTCTTGAAGACGAAAGGGCCTCGTGATACGCCT
ATTTTTATAGGTTAATGTCATGATAATAATGGTTTCTTAGACGTCAGGTGGCACTTTTCGGGGAAATGTG
CGCGGAACCCCTATTTGTTTATTTTTCTAAATACATTCAAATATGTATCCGCTCATGAGACAATAACCCT
GATAAATGCTTCAATAATATTGAAAAAGGAAGAGTATGAGTATTCAACATTTCCGTGTCGCCCTTATTTC
CTTTTTTGCGGCATTTTGCCTTCCC
