[The description below was written by a language model from this plasmid's Addgene catalogue record.]
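Description:
pGEX-Pak1 83-149 is a bacterial expression plasmid built on a commercial pGEX backbone of about 4.9 kb. It is designed to produce a fragment of the p21-activated kinase Pak1 as a glutathione S-transferase (GST) fusion protein in E. coli. The plasmid is maintained at high copy number and selected with ampicillin. The record includes no feature table and does not state the promoter or the origin of replication. pGEX-series vectors generally drive the GST fusion from an IPTG-inducible tac promoter, but that detail is not confirmed here.

The insert is roughly 200 bp of rat (R. norvegicus) Pak1 encoding amino acids 83–149, the kinase's autoinhibitory domain (AID). It was cloned between BamHI and EcoRI sites, both of which remain intact, so the fragment sits downstream of the backbone-encoded GST and carries the tag at its N terminus. The record describes the fragment as a dominant-negative form of Pak1: the isolated autoinhibitory domain can bind and suppress the Pak catalytic domain in trans, so it acts as an inhibitor rather than as an active kinase.

The GST tag allows the fusion to be purified on glutathione resin. The recombinant protein would therefore suit biochemical work such as inhibiting Pak activity in in vitro kinase assays or use in pull-down experiments. The associated publication concerns Pak as a link between Rac/Cdc42 signalling and the tumour suppressor merlin. Part of the plasmid was derived from a construct made in another laboratory.
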