Addgene plasmid #12216: pGEX-Pak1 83-149
Depositing lab: Jonathan Chernoff. Depositing organization: Institute for Cancer Research d/b/a the Research Institute of Fox Chase Cancer Center. Publication: p21-activated kinase links Rac/Cdc42 signaling to merlin. Xiao GH, Beeser A, Chernoff J, Testa JR. J Biol Chem. 2002 Jan 11. 277(2):883-6. 10.1074/jbc.C100553200 PubMed 11719502.
Backbone
  Vector backbone: pGEX
  Backbone manufacturer: Amersham
  Backbone size w/o insert (bp): 4900
  Vector type: Bacterial Expression
Growth in bacteria
  Bacterial resistance: Ampicillin, 100 μg/mL
  Growth temperature: 37°C
  Growth strain: DH5alpha
  Copy number: High Copy
Gene/Insert
  Gene/Insert name: Pak1 (alt name: Pak1 AID)
  Species: R. norvegicus (rat)
  Insert size (bp): 200
  Mutation: Dominant negative Pak1: autoinhibitory domain, aa 83-149
  Entrez Gene: Pak1
  Tag / fusion protein: GST (N terminal on backbone)
  Cloning method: Restriction Enzyme; 5′ cloning site BamHI (not destroyed); 3′ cloning site EcoRI (not destroyed)
  Sequencing primers: 5′ pGEX-5'
Resource information
  A portion of this plasmid was derived from a plasmid made by: E. Manser
Terms and licenses: Academic/Nonprofit Terms; Industry Terms: Not Available to Industry
How to cite: pGEX-Pak1 83-149 was a gift from Jonathan Chernoff (Addgene plasmid # 12216 ; http://n2t.net/addgene:12216 ; RRID:Addgene_12216)
